Addgene plasmid #105285: hPGK_V5-APEX2-GFP
Purpose: drives expression of V5-NES-APEX2-GFP from human PGK promotor
Depositing lab: Eugene Yeo. Depositing organization: University of California, San Diego (UCSD). Publication: Context-Dependent and Disease-Specific Diversity in Protein Interactions within Stress Granules. Markmiller S, Soltanieh S, Server KL, Mak R, Jin W, Fang MY, Luo EC, Krach F, Yang D, Sen A, Fulzele A, Wozniak JM, Gonzalez DJ, Kankel MW, Gao FB, Bennett EJ, Lecuyer E, Yeo GW. Cell. 2018 Jan 25;172(3):590-604.e13. doi: 10.1016/j.cell.2017.12.032. PubMed 29373831.
Backbone
  Vector backbone: HR120PA-1
  Backbone manufacturer: Systems Biosciences
  Backbone size w/o insert (bp): 7448
  Total vector size (bp): 8306
  Vector type: Mammalian Expression
  Selectable markers: Puromycin
Growth in bacteria
  Bacterial resistance: Ampicillin, 100 μg/mL
  Growth temperature: 37°C
  Growth strain: DH5alpha
  Copy number: Unknown
Gene/Insert
  Gene/Insert name: V5-APEX2-NES
  Species: soybean
  Insert size (bp): 828
  Promoter: human PGK promoter
  Tag / fusion protein: GFP (C terminal on insert)
  Cloning method: Gibson Cloning
  Sequencing primers: 5′ M13 (-40) Forward; 3′ WPRE-R
Terms and licenses: Academic/Nonprofit Terms; Industry Terms: Not Available to Industry
How to cite: hPGK_V5-APEX2-GFP was a gift from Eugene Yeo (Addgene plasmid # 105285 ; http://n2t.net/addgene:105285 ; RRID:Addgene_105285)
