[The description below was written by a language model from this plasmid's Addgene catalogue record and the feature table of its GenBank file.]
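Description:
hPGK_V5-APEX2-GFP is a mammalian expression plasmid built on the HR120PA-1 backbone, a vector whose architecture (floxed selection cassette plus a negative-selection toxin gene) is typical of homologous-recombination donor plasmids. It is propagated in E. coli through a high-copy ColE1/pUC-type origin with ampicillin selection (AmpR). The catalogue lists a total size of about 8.3 kb, whereas the two held sequence records, which differ by a single base, are about 9.9 kb. The record does not explain this discrepancy.

The payload is a single fusion reading frame driven by the human PGK promoter. It consists of an N-terminal V5 epitope tag, APEX2 (the engineered soybean ascorbate peroxidase with the activity-enhancing A134P change, used for proximity labelling and electron microscopy), an HIV Rev nuclear export signal, and a C-terminal GFP annotated as copGFP from Pontellina plumata. The purpose line gives the order as V5-NES-APEX2-GFP, but the annotated features place the NES after APEX2. A WPRE follows to boost transcript expression, then a remnant self-inactivating HIV-1 3' LTR and an SV40 poly(A) signal.

Downstream, two loxP sites flank a cassette with an EF-1α core promoter/HTLV element and an SV40 poly(A). The intervening coding region is not annotated, but presumably it encodes the puromycin marker listed in the catalogue, which Cre could excise. Outside the floxed region, a mouse PGK promoter drives diphtheria toxin fragment A with a bGH poly(A), a cassette normally used to counter-select random integrants. No homology arms are annotated.

The NES should keep the fusion in the cytoplasm. The associated publication on stress granule protein interactions suggests use as a diffuse cytosolic APEX2 construct for proximity proteomics, though the record does not state this role.
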