LOCUS       Exported 9907 bp ds-DNA circular SYN 12-MAY-2021
DEFINITION  drives expression of V5-NES-APEX2-GFP from human PGK promotor.
ACCESSION   .
VERSION     .
KEYWORDS    hPGK_V5-APEX2-GFP
SOURCE      synthetic DNA construct
  ORGANISM  synthetic DNA construct
REFERENCE   1 (bases 1 to 9907)
  AUTHORS   Markmiller S, Soltanieh S, Server KL, Mak R, Jin W, Fang MY, Luo EC,
            Krach F, Yang D, Sen A, Fulzele A, Wozniak JM, Gonzalez DJ, Kankel
            MW, Gao FB, Bennett EJ, Lecuyer E, Yeo GW
  TITLE     Context-Dependent and Disease-Specific Diversity in Protein
            Interactions within Stress Granules.
  JOURNAL   Cell. 2018 Jan 25;172(3):590-604.e13. doi:
            10.1016/j.cell.2017.12.032.
  PUBMED    29373831
REFERENCE   2 (bases 1 to 9907)
  AUTHORS   .
  TITLE     Direct Submission
  JOURNAL   Exported May 12, 2021 from SnapGene Server 1.1.58
            http://www.snapgene.com
FEATURES             Location/Qualifiers
     source          1..9907
                     /organism="synthetic DNA construct"
                     /mol_type="other DNA"
     primer_bind     complement(29..51)
                     /label=pGEX 3'
                     /note="pGEX vectors, reverse primer"
     primer_bind     151..170
                     /label=pRS-marker
                     /note="pRS vectors, use to sequence yeast selectable
                     marker"
     primer_bind     363..385
                     /label=M13/pUC Forward
                     /note="In lacZ gene"
     primer_bind     377..394
                     /label=M13 Forward
                     /note="In lacZ gene. Also called M13-F20 or M13 (-21)
                     Forward"
     primer_bind     378..394
                     /label=M13 fwd
                     /note="common sequencing primer, one of multiple similar
                     variants"
     promoter        402..902
                     /label=hPGK promoter
                     /note="human phosphoglycerate kinase 1 promoter"
     primer_bind     821..839
                     /label=hPGK-F
                     /note="Human PGK promoter, forward primer"
     CDS             912..953
                     /codon_start=1
                     /product="epitope tag from simian virus 5"
                     /label=V5 tag
                     /translation="GKPIPNPLLGLDST"
     CDS             954..1700
                     /codon_start=1
                     /product="soybean ascorbate peroxidase, engineered to serve
                     as a monomeric tag for electron microscopy and live-cell
                     proteomics (Lam et al., 2015)"
                     /label=APEX2
                     /note="more active than the original APEX due to the A134P
                     mutation"
                     /translation="GKSYPTVSADYQDAVEKAKKKLRGFIAEKRCAPLMLRLAFHSAGT
                     FDKGTKTGGPFGTIKHPAELAHSANNGLDIAVRLLEPLKAEFPILSYADFYQLAGVVAV
                     EVTGGPKVPFHPGREDKPEPPPEGRLPDPTKGSDHLRDVFGKAMGLTDQDIVALSGGHT
                     IGAAHKERSGFEGPWTSNPLIFDNSYFTELLSGEKEGLLQLPSDKALLSDPVFRPLVDK
                     YAADEDAFFADYAEAHQKLSELGFADA"
     CDS             1707..1733
                     /codon_start=1
                     /product="nuclear export signal from the HIV Rev protein
                     (Fischer et al., 1995)"
                     /label=NES
                     /translation="LPPLERLTL"
     CDS             1791..2453
                     /codon_start=1
                     /product="green fluorescent protein 2 from Pontellina
                     plumata, also known as ppluGFP2 (Shagin et al., 2004)"
                     /label=CopGFP
                     /translation="PAMEIECRITGTLNGVEFELVGGGEGTPKQGRMTNKMKSTKGALT
                     FSPYLLSHVMGYGFYHFGTYPSGYENPFLHAINNGGYTNTRIEKYEDGGVLHVSFSYRY
                     EAGRVIGDFKVVGTGFPEDSVIFTDKIIRSNATVEHLHPMGDNVLVGSFARTFSLRDGG
                     YYSFVVDSHMHFKSAIHPSILQNGGPMFAFRRVEELHSNTELGIVEYQHAFKTPIAFA"
     misc_feature    2544..3132
                     /label=WPRE
                     /note="woodchuck hepatitis virus posttranscriptional
                     regulatory element"
     CDS             complement(3015..3026)
                     /codon_start=1
                     /product="Factor Xa recognition and cleavage site"
                     /label=Factor Xa site
                     /translation="IEGR"
     LTR             3206..3439
                     /label=3' LTR (Delta-U3)
                     /note="self-inactivating 3' long terminal repeat (LTR) from
                     HIV-1"
     polyA_signal    3511..3632
                     /label=SV40 poly(A) signal
                     /note="SV40 polyadenylation signal"
     protein_bind    3719..3752
                     /label=loxP
                     /bound_moiety="Cre recombinase"
                     /note="Cre-mediated recombination occurs in the 8-bp core
                     sequence (GCATACAT)."
     promoter        4106..4317
                     /label=EF-1-alpha core promoter
                     /note="core promoter for human elongation factor
                     EF-1-alpha"
     LTR             4330..4598
                     /label=5' LTR (truncated)
                     /note="truncated 5' long terminal repeat (LTR) from human
                     T-cell leukemia virus (HTLV) type 1"
     polyA_signal    5355..5476
                     /label=SV40 poly(A) signal
                     /note="SV40 polyadenylation signal"
     protein_bind    5976..6009
                     /label=loxP
                     /bound_moiety="Cre recombinase"
                     /note="Cre-mediated recombination occurs in the 8-bp core
                     sequence (GCATACAT)."
     promoter        6067..6566
                     /label=PGK promoter
                     /note="mouse phosphoglycerate kinase 1 promoter"
     primer_bind     complement(6102..6125)
                     /label=MSCV-rev
                     /note="Murine stem cell virus, reverse primer"
     primer_bind     6499..6518
                     /label=mPGK-F
                     /note="Mouse PGK promoter, forward primer"
     CDS             6593..7165
                     /codon_start=1
                     /gene="Corynebacterium diphtheriae tox"
                     /product="diphtheria toxin fragment A"
                     /label=DTA
                     /translation="DDVVDSSKSFVMENFSSYHGTKPGYVDSIQKGIQKPKSGTQGNYD
                     DDWKGFYSTDNKYDAAGYSVDNENPLSGKAGGVVKVTYPGLTKVLALKVDNAETIKKEL
                     GLSLTEPLMEQVGTEEFIKRFGDGASRVVLSLPFAEGSSSVEYINNWEQAKALSVELEI
                     NFETRGKRGQDAMYEYMAQACAGNRVRR"
     intron          7242..7307
                     /label=small t intron
                     /note="SV40 (simian virus 40) small t antigen intron"
     primer_bind     complement(7375..7392)
                     /label=BGH-rev
                     /note="Bovine growth hormone terminator, reverse primer.
                     Also called BGH reverse"
     polyA_signal    7381..7605
                     /label=bGH poly(A) signal
                     /note="bovine growth hormone polyadenylation signal"
     primer_bind     complement(7686..7702)
                     /label=M13 rev
                     /note="common sequencing primer, one of multiple similar
                     variants"
     primer_bind     complement(7686..7702)
                     /label=M13 Reverse
                     /note="In lacZ gene. Also called M13-rev"
     primer_bind     complement(7699..7721)
                     /label=M13/pUC Reverse
                     /note="In lacZ gene"
     protein_bind    7710..7726
                     /label=lac operator
                     /bound_moiety="lac repressor encoded by lacI"
                     /note="The lac repressor binds to the lac operator to
                     inhibit transcription in E. coli. This inhibition can be
                     relieved by adding lactose or
                     isopropyl-beta-D-thiogalactopyranoside (IPTG)."
     promoter        complement(7734..7764)
                     /label=lac promoter
                     /note="promoter for the E. coli lac operon"
     protein_bind    7779..7800
                     /label=CAP binding site
                     /bound_moiety="E. coli catabolite activator protein"
                     /note="CAP binding activates transcription in the presence
                     of cAMP."
     primer_bind     complement(7917..7934)
                     /label=L4440
                     /note="L4440 vector, forward primer"
     rep_origin      complement(8088..8676)
                     /direction=LEFT
                     /label=ori
                     /note="high-copy-number ColE1/pMB1/pBR322/pUC origin of
                     replication"
     primer_bind     complement(8168..8187)
                     /label=pBR322ori-F
                     /note="pBR322 origin, forward primer"
     CDS             complement(8847..9707)
                     /codon_start=1
                     /gene="bla"
                     /product="beta-lactamase"
                     /label=AmpR
                     /note="confers resistance to ampicillin, carbenicillin, and
                     related antibiotics"
                     /translation="MSIQHFRVALIPFFAAFCLPVFAHPETLVKVKDAEDQLGARVGYI
                     ELDLNSGKILESFRPEERFPMMSTFKVLLCGAVLSRIDAGQEQLGRRIHYSQNDLVEYS
                     PVTEKHLTDGMTVRELCSAAITMSDNTAANLLLTTIGGPKELTAFLHNMGDHVTRLDRW
                     EPELNEAIPNDERDTTMPVAMATTLRKLLTGELLTLASRQQLIDWMEADKVAGPLLRSA
                     LPAGWFIADKSGAGERGSRGIIAALGPDGKPSRIVVIYTTGSQATMDERNRQIAEIGAS
                     LIKHW"
     primer_bind     9470..9489
                     /label=Amp-R
                     /note="Ampicillin resistance gene, reverse primer"
     promoter        complement(9708..9812)
                     /gene="bla"
                     /label=AmpR promoter
     primer_bind     9880..9898
                     /label=pBRforEco
                     /note="pBR322 vectors, upsteam of EcoRI site, forward
                     primer"
ORIGIN
        1 tcgcgcgttt cggtgatgac ggtgaaaacc tctgacacat gcagctcccg gagacggtca
       61 cagcttgtct gtaagcggat gccgggagca gacaagcccg tcagggcgcg tcagcgggtg
      121 ttggcgggtg tcggggctgg cttaactatg cggcatcaga gcagattgta ctgagagtgc
      181 accatatgcg gtgtgaaata ccgcacagat gcgtaaggag aaaataccgc atcaggcgcc
      241 attcgccatt caggctgcgc aactgttggg aagggcgatc ggtgcgggcc tcttcgctat
      301 tacgccagct ggcgaaaggg ggatgtgctg caaggcgatt aagttgggta cgccagggtt
      361 ttcccagtca cgacgttgta aaacgacggc cagtgttggg gttgcgcctt ttccaaggca
      421 gccctgggtt tgcgcaggga cgcggctgct ctgggcgtgg ttccgggaaa cgcagcggcg
      481 ccgaccctgg gtctcgcaca ttcttcacgt ccgttcgcag cgtcacccgg atcttcgccg
      541 ctacccttgt gggccccccg gcgacgcttc ctgctccgcc cctaagtcgg gaaggttcct
      601 tgcggttcgc ggcgtgccgg acgtgacaaa cggaagccgc acgtctcact agtaccctcg
      661 cagacggaca gcgccaggga gcaatggcag cgcgccgacc gcgatgggct gtggccaata
      721 gcggctgctc agcagggcgc gccgagagca gcggccggga aggggcggtg cgggaggcgg
      781 ggtgtggggc ggtagtgtgg gccctgttcc tgcccgcgcg gtgttccgca ttctgcaagc
      841 ctccggagcg cacgtcggca gtcggctccc tcgttgaccg aatcaccgac ctctctcccc
      901 aggaattcat gggtaagcct atccctaacc ctctcctcgg tctcgattct acgggaaagt
      961 cttacccaac tgtgagtgct gattaccagg acgccgttga gaaggcgaag aagaagctca
     1021 gaggcttcat cgctgagaag agatgcgctc ctctaatgct ccgtttggca ttccactctg
     1081 ctggaacctt tgacaagggc acgaagaccg gtggaccctt cggaaccatc aagcaccctg
     1141 ccgaactggc tcacagcgct aacaacggtc ttgacatcgc tgttaggctt ttggagccac
     1201 tcaaggcgga gttccctatt ttgagctacg ccgatttcta ccagttggct ggcgttgttg
     1261 ccgttgaggt cacgggtgga cctaaggttc cattccaccc tggaagagag gacaagcctg
     1321 agccaccacc agagggtcgc ttgcccgatc ccactaaggg ttctgaccat ttgagagatg
     1381 tgtttggcaa agctatgggg cttactgacc aagatatcgt tgctctatct gggggtcaca
     1441 ctattggagc tgcacacaag gagcgttctg gatttgaggg tccctggacc tctaatcctc
     1501 ttattttcga caactcatac ttcacggagt tgttgagtgg tgagaaggaa ggtctccttc
     1561 agctaccttc tgacaaggct cttttgtctg accctgtatt ccgccctctc gttgacaaat
     1621 atgcagcgga cgaagatgcc ttctttgctg attacgctga ggctcaccaa aagctttccg
     1681 agcttgggtt tgctgatgcc ctgcagctgc ctcccctgga gcgcctgacc ctggacggtg
     1741 gcggtggctc gggcggtggt gggtcgatgg agagcgacga gagcggcctg cccgccatgg
     1801 agatcgagtg ccgcatcacc ggcaccctga acggcgtgga gttcgagctg gtgggcggcg
     1861 gagagggcac ccccaagcag ggccgcatga ccaacaagat gaagagcacc aaaggcgccc
     1921 tgaccttcag cccctacctg ctgagccacg tgatgggcta cggcttctac cacttcggca
     1981 cctaccccag cggctacgag aaccccttcc tgcacgccat caacaacggc ggctacacca
     2041 acacccgcat cgagaagtac gaggacggcg gcgtgctgca cgtgagcttc agctaccgct
     2101 acgaggccgg ccgcgtgatc ggcgacttca aggtggtggg caccggcttc cccgaggaca
     2161 gcgtgatctt caccgacaag atcatccgca gcaacgccac cgtggagcac ctgcacccca
     2221 tgggcgataa cgtgctggtg ggcagcttcg cccgcacctt cagcctgcgc gacggcggct
     2281 actacagctt cgtggtggac agccacatgc acttcaagag cgccatccac cccagcatcc
     2341 tgcagaacgg gggccccatg ttcgccttcc gccgcgtgga ggagctgcac agcaacaccg
     2401 agctgggcat cgtggagtac cagcacgcct tcaagacccc catcgccttc gccagatccc
     2461 gcgctcagtc gtccaattct gccgtggacg gcaccgccgg acccggctcc accggatctc
     2521 gctagagctg aatctaagtc gacaatcaac ctctggatta caaaatttgt gaaagattga
     2581 ctggtattct taactatgtt gctcctttta cgctatgtgg atacgctgct ttaatgcctt
     2641 tgtatcatgc tattgcttcc cgtatggctt tcattttctc ctccttgtat aaatcctggt
     2701 tgctgtctct ttatgaggag ttgtggcccg ttgtcaggca acgtggcgtg gtgtgcactg
     2761 tgtttgctga cgcaaccccc actggttggg gcattgccac cacctgtcag ctcctttccg
     2821 ggactttcgc tttccccctc cctattgcca cggcggaact catcgccgcc tgccttgccc
     2881 gctgctggac aggggctcgg ctgttgggca ctgacaattc cgtggtgttg tcggggaaat
     2941 catcgtcctt tccttggctg ctcgcctgtg ttgccacctg gattctgcgc gggacgtcct
     3001 tctgctacgt cccttcggcc ctcaatccag cggaccttcc ttcccgcggc ctgctgccgg
     3061 ctctgcggcc tcttccgcgt cttcgccttc gccctcagac gagtcggatc tccctttggg
     3121 ccgcctcccc gcctggtacc tttaagacca atgacttaca aggcagctgt agatcttagc
     3181 cactttttaa aagaaaaggg gggactggaa gggctaattc actcccaacg aaaataagat
     3241 ctgctttttg cttgtactgg gtctctctgg ttagaccaga tctgagcctg ggagctctct
     3301 ggctaactag ggaacccact gcttaagcct caataaagct tgccttgagt gcttcaagta
     3361 gtgtgtgccc gtctgttgtg tgactctggt aactagagat ccctcagacc cttttagtca
     3421 gtgtggaaaa tctctagcag tagtagttca tgtcatctta ttattcagta tttataactt
     3481 gcaaagaaat gaatatcaga gagtgagagg aacttgttta ttgcagctta taatggttac
     3541 aaataaagca atagcatcac aaatttcaca aataaagcat ttttttcact gcattctagt
     3601 tgtggtttgt ccaaactcat caatgtatct tatcatgtct ggctctagct atcccgcccc
     3661 taactaaaat tcgagctcgg tacctcgcga atgcatcaga tctttccact caaaacatat
     3721 aacttcgtat agcatacatt atacgaagtt atattcaaaa atctagacag cggccgccac
     3781 tcaaaatttc ttctataaag taacaaaact tttatgaggg acagcccccc cccaaagccc
     3841 ccagggatgt aattacgtcc ctcccccgct agggggcagc agcgagccgc ccggggctcc
     3901 gctccggtcc ggcgctcccc ccgcatcccc gagccggcag cgtgcgggga cagcccgggc
     3961 acggggaagg tggcacggga tcgctttcct ctgaacgctt ctcgctgctc tttgagcctg
     4021 cagacacctg gggggatacg gggaaaaggc ctccaaggcc ttaattcggc cgcaaggatc
     4081 tgcgatcgct ccggtgcccg tcagtgggca gagcgcacat cgcccacagt ccccgagaag
     4141 ttggggggag gggtcggcaa ttgaacgggt gcctagagaa ggtggcgcgg ggtaaactgg
     4201 gaaagtgatg tcgtgtactg gctccgcctt tttcccgagg gtgggggaga accgtatata
     4261 agtgcagtag tcgccgtgaa cgttcttttt cgcaacgggt ttgccgccag aacacagctg
     4321 aagcttcgag gggctcgcat ctctccttca cgcgcccgcc gccctacctg aggccgccat
     4381 ccacgccggt tgagtcgcgt tctgccgcct cccgcctgtg gtgcctcctg aactgcgtcc
     4441 gccgtctagg taagtttaaa gctcaggtcg agaccgggcc tttgtccggc gctcccttgg
     4501 agcctaccta gactcagccg gctctccacg ctttgcctga ccctgcttgc tcaactctac
     4561 gtctttgttt cgttttctgt tctgcgccgt tacagatcca agctgtgacc ggcgcctacg
     4621 atatcgccac catgacggag tataagccga cagttaggct tgctactagg gacgatgtgc
     4681 cccgcgccgt ccgcacactg gcagcagctt ttgctgacta ccctgcaaca cggcacacgg
     4741 tggacccgga caggcatatc gagagggtaa cagagctgca ggagctgttc ttgacgcggg
     4801 taggtctgga tatcggtaag gtttgggtgg cagacgacgg agcagctgtc gcggtgtgga
     4861 ccaccccgga gagcgttgag gcgggagcgg ttttcgccga aatcgggcct aggatggctg
     4921 agttgtctgg gtccagactg gccgctcaac agcaaatgga gggcttgctg gcaccgcatc
     4981 gcccgaaaga gccagcttgg ttcctggcaa ccgtgggcgt ttcacccgat caccaaggca
     5041 agggtctggg aagtgcagtg gtgctgcccg gagtggaagc cgcagaacgc gcgggggtgc
     5101 ccgcatttct ggagacaagt gcccctagga acctgccctt ctatgagaga cttggtttca
     5161 ccgttacagc tgacgtggag gtgcccgagg gtccccgcac gtggtgcatg actcggaaac
     5221 cgggcgcttg aaatcaacct ctggacgaaa ttccgcggtt attacaaaat ttgtgaaaga
     5281 ttgactggta ttcttaacta tgttgctcct tttacgctat gtggatacgc tgctttaatg
     5341 cctttgtatc agttaacttg tttattgcag cttataatgg ttacaaataa agcaatagca
     5401 tcacaaattt cacaaataaa gcattttttt cactgcattc tagttgtggt ttgtccaaac
     5461 tcatcaatgt atcttatcat gtctggaatt gactcaaatg atgtcaatta gtctatcaga
     5521 agctatctgg tctcccttcc gggggacaag acatccctgt ttaatattta aacagcagtg
     5581 ttcccaaact gggttcttat atcccttgct ctggtcaacc aggttgcagg gtttcctgtc
     5641 ctcacaggaa cgaagtccct aaagaaacag tggcagccag gtttagcccc ggaattgact
     5701 ggattccttt tttagggccc attggtatgg ctttttcccc gtatcccccc aggtgtctgc
     5761 aggctcaaag agcagcgaga agcgttcaga ggaaagcgat cccgtgccac cttccccgtg
     5821 cccgggctgt ccccgcacgc tgccggctcg gggatgcggg gggagcgccg gaccggagcg
     5881 gagccccggg cggctcgctg ctgcccccta gcgggggagg gacgtaatta catccctggg
     5941 ggctttgggg gggggctgtc cctgatatca aacatataac ttcgtatagc atacattata
     6001 cgaagttatt ttatcacgta agtagaacat gaaataacct agatcggatc cccgtcgact
     6061 gcatgcgggt aggggaggcg cttttcccaa ggcagtctgg agcatgcgct ttagcagccc
     6121 cgctgggcac ttggcgctac acaagtggcc tctggcctcg cacacattcc acatccaccg
     6181 gtaggcgcca accggctccg ttctttggtg gccccttcgc gccaccttct actcctcccc
     6241 tagtcaggaa gttccccccc gccccgcagc tcgcgtcgtg caggacgtga caaatggaag
     6301 tagcacgtct cactagtctc gtgcagatgg acagcaccgc tgagcaatgg aagcgggtag
     6361 gcctttgggg cagcggccaa tagcagcttt gctccttcgc tttctgggct cagaggctgg
     6421 gaaggggtgg gtccgggggc gggctcaggg gcgggctcag gggcggggcg ggcgcccgaa
     6481 ggtcctccgg aggcccggca ttctgcacgc ttcaaaagcg cacgtctgcc gcgctgttct
     6541 cctcttcctc atctccgggc ctttcgacct gcaggtcctc gccatggatc ctgatgatgt
     6601 tgttgattct tctaaatctt ttgtgatgga aaacttttct tcgtaccacg ggactaaacc
     6661 tggttatgta gattccattc aaaaaggtat acaaaagcca aaatctggta cacaaggaaa
     6721 ttatgacgat gattggaaag ggttttatag taccgacaat aaatacgacg ctgcgggata
     6781 ctctgtagat aatgaaaacc cgctctctgg aaaagctgga ggcgtggtca aagtgacgta
     6841 tccaggactg acgaaggttc tcgcactaaa agtggataat gccgaaacta ttaagaaaga
     6901 gttaggttta agtctcactg aaccgttgat ggagcaagtc ggaacggaag agtttatcaa
     6961 aaggttcggt gatggtgctt cgcgtgtagt gctcagcctt cccttcgctg aggggagttc
     7021 tagcgttgaa tatattaata actgggaaca ggcgaaagcg ttaagcgtag aacttgagat
     7081 taattttgaa acccgtggaa aacgtggcca agatgcgatg tatgagtata tggctcaagc
     7141 ctgtgcagga aatcgtgtca ggcgatctct ttgtgaagga accttacttc tgtggtgtga
     7201 cataattgga caaactacct acagagattt aaagctctaa ggtaaatata aaatttttaa
     7261 gtgtataatg tgttaaacta ctgattctaa ttgtttgtgt attttagatt ccaacctatg
     7321 gaactgatga atgggagcag tggtggaatg cagatcctag agctcgctga tcagcctcga
     7381 ctgtgccttc tagttgccag ccatctgttg tttgcccctc ccccgtgcct tccttgaccc
     7441 tggaaggtgc cactcccact gtcctttcct aataaaatga ggaaattgca tcgcattgtc
     7501 tgagtaggtg tcattctatt ctggggggtg gggtggggca ggacagcaag ggggaggatt
     7561 gggaagacaa tagcaggcat gctggggatg cggtgggctc tatggcttct gaggcggaaa
     7621 gaaccagctg gggctcgaga tccactagtt ctagcctcga ggcatgcaag cttggcgtaa
     7681 tcatggtcat agctgtttcc tgtgtgaaat tgttatccgc tcacaattcc acacaacata
     7741 cgagccggaa gcataaagtg taaagcctgg ggtgcctaat gagtgagcta actcacatta
     7801 attgcgttgc gctcactgcc cgctttccag tcgggaaacc tgtcgtgcca gctgcattaa
     7861 tgaatcggcc aacgcgcggg gagaggcggt ttgcgtattg ggcgctcttc cgcttcctcg
     7921 ctcactgact cgctgcgctc ggtcgttcgg ctgcggcgag cggtatcagc tcactcaaag
     7981 gcggtaatac ggttatccac agaatcaggg gataacgcag gaaagaacat gtgagcaaaa
     8041 ggccagcaaa aggccaggaa ccgtaaaaag gccgcgttgc tggcgttttt ccataggctc
     8101 cgcccccctg acgagcatca caaaaatcga cgctcaagtc agaggtggcg aaacccgaca
     8161 ggactataaa gataccaggc gtttccccct ggaagctccc tcgtgcgctc tcctgttccg
     8221 accctgccgc ttaccggata cctgtccgcc tttctccctt cgggaagcgt ggcgctttct
     8281 catagctcac gctgtaggta tctcagttcg gtgtaggtcg ttcgctccaa gctgggctgt
     8341 gtgcacgaac cccccgttca gcccgaccgc tgcgccttat ccggtaacta tcgtcttgag
     8401 tccaacccgg taagacacga cttatcgcca ctggcagcag ccactggtaa caggattagc
     8461 agagcgaggt atgtaggcgg tgctacagag ttcttgaagt ggtggcctaa ctacggctac
     8521 actagaagaa cagtatttgg tatctgcgct ctgctgaagc cagttacctt cggaaaaaga
     8581 gttggtagct cttgatccgg caaacaaacc accgctggta gcggtggttt ttttgtttgc
     8641 aagcagcaga ttacgcgcag aaaaaaagga tctcaagaag atcctttgat cttttctacg
     8701 gggtctgacg ctcagtggaa cgaaaactca cgttaaggga ttttggtcat gagattatca
     8761 aaaaggatct tcacctagat ccttttaaat taaaaatgaa gttttaaatc aatctaaagt
     8821 atatatgagt aaacttggtc tgacagttac caatgcttaa tcagtgaggc acctatctca
     8881 gcgatctgtc tatttcgttc atccatagtt gcctgactcc ccgtcgtgta gataactacg
     8941 atacgggagg gcttaccatc tggccccagt gctgcaatga taccgcgaga cccacgctca
     9001 ccggctccag atttatcagc aataaaccag ccagccggaa gggccgagcg cagaagtggt
     9061 cctgcaactt tatccgcctc catccagtct attaattgtt gccgggaagc tagagtaagt
     9121 agttcgccag ttaatagttt gcgcaacgtt gttgccattg ctacaggcat cgtggtgtca
     9181 cgctcgtcgt ttggtatggc ttcattcagc tccggttccc aacgatcaag gcgagttaca
     9241 tgatccccca tgttgtgcaa aaaagcggtt agctccttcg gtcctccgat cgttgtcaga
     9301 agtaagttgg ccgcagtgtt atcactcatg gttatggcag cactgcataa ttctcttact
     9361 gtcatgccat ccgtaagatg cttttctgtg actggtgagt actcaaccaa gtcattctga
     9421 gaatagtgta tgcggcgacc gagttgctct tgcccggcgt caatacggga taataccgcg
     9481 ccacatagca gaactttaaa agtgctcatc attggaaaac gttcttcggg gcgaaaactc
     9541 tcaaggatct taccgctgtt gagatccagt tcgatgtaac ccactcgtgc acccaactga
     9601 tcttcagcat cttttacttt caccagcgtt tctgggtgag caaaaacagg aaggcaaaat
     9661 gccgcaaaaa agggaataag ggcgacacgg aaatgttgaa tactcatact cttccttttt
     9721 caatattatt gaagcattta tcagggttat tgtctcatga gcggatacat atttgaatgt
     9781 atttagaaaa ataaacaaat aggggttccg cgcacatttc cccgaaaagt gccacctgac
     9841 gtctaagaaa ccattattat catgacatta acctataaaa ataggcgtat cacgaggccc
     9901 tttcgtc
//
