LOCUS       Exported 9908 bp ds-DNA circular SYN 12-MAY-2021
DEFINITION  drives expression of V5-NES-APEX2-GFP from human PGK promotor.
ACCESSION   .
VERSION     .
KEYWORDS    hPGK_V5-APEX2-GFP
SOURCE      synthetic DNA construct
  ORGANISM  synthetic DNA construct
REFERENCE   1 (bases 1 to 9908)
  AUTHORS   Markmiller S, Soltanieh S, Server KL, Mak R, Jin W, Fang MY, Luo EC,
            Krach F, Yang D, Sen A, Fulzele A, Wozniak JM, Gonzalez DJ, Kankel
            MW, Gao FB, Bennett EJ, Lecuyer E, Yeo GW
  TITLE     Context-Dependent and Disease-Specific Diversity in Protein
            Interactions within Stress Granules.
  JOURNAL   Cell. 2018 Jan 25;172(3):590-604.e13. doi:
            10.1016/j.cell.2017.12.032.
  PUBMED    29373831
REFERENCE   2 (bases 1 to 9908)
  AUTHORS   .
  TITLE     Direct Submission
  JOURNAL   Exported May 12, 2021 from SnapGene Server 1.1.58
            http://www.snapgene.com
FEATURES             Location/Qualifiers
     source          1..9908
                     /organism="synthetic DNA construct"
                     /mol_type="other DNA"
     primer_bind     complement(29..51)
                     /label=pGEX 3'
                     /note="pGEX vectors, reverse primer"
     primer_bind     151..170
                     /label=pRS-marker
                     /note="pRS vectors, use to sequence yeast selectable
                     marker"
     primer_bind     364..386
                     /label=M13/pUC Forward
                     /note="In lacZ gene"
     primer_bind     378..395
                     /label=M13 Forward
                     /note="In lacZ gene. Also called M13-F20 or M13 (-21)
                     Forward"
     primer_bind     379..395
                     /label=M13 fwd
                     /note="common sequencing primer, one of multiple similar
                     variants"
     promoter        403..903
                     /label=hPGK promoter
                     /note="human phosphoglycerate kinase 1 promoter"
     primer_bind     822..840
                     /label=hPGK-F
                     /note="Human PGK promoter, forward primer"
     CDS             913..954
                     /codon_start=1
                     /product="epitope tag from simian virus 5"
                     /label=V5 tag
                     /translation="GKPIPNPLLGLDST"
     CDS             955..1701
                     /codon_start=1
                     /product="soybean ascorbate peroxidase, engineered to serve
                     as a monomeric tag for electron microscopy and live-cell
                     proteomics (Lam et al., 2015)"
                     /label=APEX2
                     /note="more active than the original APEX due to the A134P
                     mutation"
                     /translation="GKSYPTVSADYQDAVEKAKKKLRGFIAEKRCAPLMLRLAFHSAGT
                     FDKGTKTGGPFGTIKHPAELAHSANNGLDIAVRLLEPLKAEFPILSYADFYQLAGVVAV
                     EVTGGPKVPFHPGREDKPEPPPEGRLPDPTKGSDHLRDVFGKAMGLTDQDIVALSGGHT
                     IGAAHKERSGFEGPWTSNPLIFDNSYFTELLSGEKEGLLQLPSDKALLSDPVFRPLVDK
                     YAADEDAFFADYAEAHQKLSELGFADA"
     CDS             1708..1734
                     /codon_start=1
                     /product="nuclear export signal from the HIV Rev protein
                     (Fischer et al., 1995)"
                     /label=NES
                     /translation="LPPLERLTL"
     CDS             1792..2454
                     /codon_start=1
                     /product="green fluorescent protein 2 from Pontellina
                     plumata, also known as ppluGFP2 (Shagin et al., 2004)"
                     /label=CopGFP
                     /translation="PAMEIECRITGTLNGVEFELVGGGEGTPKQGRMTNKMKSTKGALT
                     FSPYLLSHVMGYGFYHFGTYPSGYENPFLHAINNGGYTNTRIEKYEDGGVLHVSFSYRY
                     EAGRVIGDFKVVGTGFPEDSVIFTDKIIRSNATVEHLHPMGDNVLVGSFARTFSLRDGG
                     YYSFVVDSHMHFKSAIHPSILQNGGPMFAFRRVEELHSNTELGIVEYQHAFKTPIAFA"
     misc_feature    2545..3133
                     /label=WPRE
                     /note="woodchuck hepatitis virus posttranscriptional
                     regulatory element"
     CDS             complement(3016..3027)
                     /codon_start=1
                     /product="Factor Xa recognition and cleavage site"
                     /label=Factor Xa site
                     /translation="IEGR"
     LTR             3207..3440
                     /label=3' LTR (Delta-U3)
                     /note="self-inactivating 3' long terminal repeat (LTR) from
                     HIV-1"
     polyA_signal    3512..3633
                     /label=SV40 poly(A) signal
                     /note="SV40 polyadenylation signal"
     protein_bind    3720..3753
                     /label=loxP
                     /bound_moiety="Cre recombinase"
                     /note="Cre-mediated recombination occurs in the 8-bp core
                     sequence (GCATACAT)."
     promoter        4107..4318
                     /label=EF-1-alpha core promoter
                     /note="core promoter for human elongation factor
                     EF-1-alpha"
     LTR             4331..4599
                     /label=5' LTR (truncated)
                     /note="truncated 5' long terminal repeat (LTR) from human
                     T-cell leukemia virus (HTLV) type 1"
     polyA_signal    5356..5477
                     /label=SV40 poly(A) signal
                     /note="SV40 polyadenylation signal"
     protein_bind    5977..6010
                     /label=loxP
                     /bound_moiety="Cre recombinase"
                     /note="Cre-mediated recombination occurs in the 8-bp core
                     sequence (GCATACAT)."
     promoter        6068..6567
                     /label=PGK promoter
                     /note="mouse phosphoglycerate kinase 1 promoter"
     primer_bind     complement(6103..6126)
                     /label=MSCV-rev
                     /note="Murine stem cell virus, reverse primer"
     primer_bind     6500..6519
                     /label=mPGK-F
                     /note="Mouse PGK promoter, forward primer"
     CDS             6594..7166
                     /codon_start=1
                     /gene="Corynebacterium diphtheriae tox"
                     /product="diphtheria toxin fragment A"
                     /label=DTA
                     /translation="DDVVDSSKSFVMENFSSYHGTKPGYVDSIQKGIQKPKSGTQGNYD
                     DDWKGFYSTDNKYDAAGYSVDNENPLSGKAGGVVKVTYPGLTKVLALKVDNAETIKKEL
                     GLSLTEPLMEQVGTEEFIKRFGDGASRVVLSLPFAEGSSSVEYINNWEQAKALSVELEI
                     NFETRGKRGQDAMYEYMAQACAGNRVRR"
     intron          7243..7308
                     /label=small t intron
                     /note="SV40 (simian virus 40) small t antigen intron"
     primer_bind     complement(7376..7393)
                     /label=BGH-rev
                     /note="Bovine growth hormone terminator, reverse primer.
                     Also called BGH reverse"
     polyA_signal    7382..7606
                     /label=bGH poly(A) signal
                     /note="bovine growth hormone polyadenylation signal"
     primer_bind     complement(7687..7703)
                     /label=M13 rev
                     /note="common sequencing primer, one of multiple similar
                     variants"
     primer_bind     complement(7687..7703)
                     /label=M13 Reverse
                     /note="In lacZ gene. Also called M13-rev"
     primer_bind     complement(7700..7722)
                     /label=M13/pUC Reverse
                     /note="In lacZ gene"
     protein_bind    7711..7727
                     /label=lac operator
                     /bound_moiety="lac repressor encoded by lacI"
                     /note="The lac repressor binds to the lac operator to
                     inhibit transcription in E. coli. This inhibition can be
                     relieved by adding lactose or
                     isopropyl-beta-D-thiogalactopyranoside (IPTG)."
     promoter        complement(7735..7765)
                     /label=lac promoter
                     /note="promoter for the E. coli lac operon"
     protein_bind    7780..7801
                     /label=CAP binding site
                     /bound_moiety="E. coli catabolite activator protein"
                     /note="CAP binding activates transcription in the presence
                     of cAMP."
     primer_bind     complement(7918..7935)
                     /label=L4440
                     /note="L4440 vector, forward primer"
     rep_origin      complement(8089..8677)
                     /direction=LEFT
                     /label=ori
                     /note="high-copy-number ColE1/pMB1/pBR322/pUC origin of
                     replication"
     primer_bind     complement(8169..8188)
                     /label=pBR322ori-F
                     /note="pBR322 origin, forward primer"
     CDS             complement(8848..9708)
                     /codon_start=1
                     /gene="bla"
                     /product="beta-lactamase"
                     /label=AmpR
                     /note="confers resistance to ampicillin, carbenicillin, and
                     related antibiotics"
                     /translation="MSIQHFRVALIPFFAAFCLPVFAHPETLVKVKDAEDQLGARVGYI
                     ELDLNSGKILESFRPEERFPMMSTFKVLLCGAVLSRIDAGQEQLGRRIHYSQNDLVEYS
                     PVTEKHLTDGMTVRELCSAAITMSDNTAANLLLTTIGGPKELTAFLHNMGDHVTRLDRW
                     EPELNEAIPNDERDTTMPVAMATTLRKLLTGELLTLASRQQLIDWMEADKVAGPLLRSA
                     LPAGWFIADKSGAGERGSRGIIAALGPDGKPSRIVVIYTTGSQATMDERNRQIAEIGAS
                     LIKHW"
     primer_bind     9471..9490
                     /label=Amp-R
                     /note="Ampicillin resistance gene, reverse primer"
     promoter        complement(9709..9813)
                     /gene="bla"
                     /label=AmpR promoter
     primer_bind     9881..9899
                     /label=pBRforEco
                     /note="pBR322 vectors, upsteam of EcoRI site, forward
                     primer"
ORIGIN
        1 tcgcgcgttt cggtgatgac ggtgaaaacc tctgacacat gcagctcccg gagacggtca
       61 cagcttgtct gtaagcggat gccgggagca gacaagcccg tcagggcgcg tcagcgggtg
      121 ttggcgggtg tcggggctgg cttaactatg cggcatcaga gcagattgta ctgagagtgc
      181 accatatgcg gtgtgaaata ccgcacagat gcgtaaggag aaaataccgc atcaggcgcc
      241 attcgccatt caggctgcgc aactgttggg aagggcgatc ggtgcgggcc tcttcgctat
      301 tacgccagct ggcgaaaggg ggatgtgctg caaggcgatt aagttgggta acgccagggt
      361 tttcccagtc acgacgttgt aaaacgacgg ccagtgttgg ggttgcgcct tttccaaggc
      421 agccctgggt ttgcgcaggg acgcggctgc tctgggcgtg gttccgggaa acgcagcggc
      481 gccgaccctg ggtctcgcac attcttcacg tccgttcgca gcgtcacccg gatcttcgcc
      541 gctacccttg tgggcccccc ggcgacgctt cctgctccgc ccctaagtcg ggaaggttcc
      601 ttgcggttcg cggcgtgccg gacgtgacaa acggaagccg cacgtctcac tagtaccctc
      661 gcagacggac agcgccaggg agcaatggca gcgcgccgac cgcgatgggc tgtggccaat
      721 agcggctgct cagcagggcg cgccgagagc agcggccggg aaggggcggt gcgggaggcg
      781 gggtgtgggg cggtagtgtg ggccctgttc ctgcccgcgc ggtgttccgc attctgcaag
      841 cctccggagc gcacgtcggc agtcggctcc ctcgttgacc gaatcaccga cctctctccc
      901 caggaattca tgggtaagcc tatccctaac cctctcctcg gtctcgattc tacgggaaag
      961 tcttacccaa ctgtgagtgc tgattaccag gacgccgttg agaaggcgaa gaagaagctc
     1021 agaggcttca tcgctgagaa gagatgcgct cctctaatgc tccgtttggc attccactct
     1081 gctggaacct ttgacaaggg cacgaagacc ggtggaccct tcggaaccat caagcaccct
     1141 gccgaactgg ctcacagcgc taacaacggt cttgacatcg ctgttaggct tttggagcca
     1201 ctcaaggcgg agttccctat tttgagctac gccgatttct accagttggc tggcgttgtt
     1261 gccgttgagg tcacgggtgg acctaaggtt ccattccacc ctggaagaga ggacaagcct
     1321 gagccaccac cagagggtcg cttgcccgat cccactaagg gttctgacca tttgagagat
     1381 gtgtttggca aagctatggg gcttactgac caagatatcg ttgctctatc tgggggtcac
     1441 actattggag ctgcacacaa ggagcgttct ggatttgagg gtccctggac ctctaatcct
     1501 cttattttcg acaactcata cttcacggag ttgttgagtg gtgagaagga aggtctcctt
     1561 cagctacctt ctgacaaggc tcttttgtct gaccctgtat tccgccctct cgttgacaaa
     1621 tatgcagcgg acgaagatgc cttctttgct gattacgctg aggctcacca aaagctttcc
     1681 gagcttgggt ttgctgatgc cctgcagctg cctcccctgg agcgcctgac cctggacggt
     1741 ggcggtggct cgggcggtgg tgggtcgatg gagagcgacg agagcggcct gcccgccatg
     1801 gagatcgagt gccgcatcac cggcaccctg aacggcgtgg agttcgagct ggtgggcggc
     1861 ggagagggca cccccaagca gggccgcatg accaacaaga tgaagagcac caaaggcgcc
     1921 ctgaccttca gcccctacct gctgagccac gtgatgggct acggcttcta ccacttcggc
     1981 acctacccca gcggctacga gaaccccttc ctgcacgcca tcaacaacgg cggctacacc
     2041 aacacccgca tcgagaagta cgaggacggc ggcgtgctgc acgtgagctt cagctaccgc
     2101 tacgaggccg gccgcgtgat cggcgacttc aaggtggtgg gcaccggctt ccccgaggac
     2161 agcgtgatct tcaccgacaa gatcatccgc agcaacgcca ccgtggagca cctgcacccc
     2221 atgggcgata acgtgctggt gggcagcttc gcccgcacct tcagcctgcg cgacggcggc
     2281 tactacagct tcgtggtgga cagccacatg cacttcaaga gcgccatcca ccccagcatc
     2341 ctgcagaacg ggggccccat gttcgccttc cgccgcgtgg aggagctgca cagcaacacc
     2401 gagctgggca tcgtggagta ccagcacgcc ttcaagaccc ccatcgcctt cgccagatcc
     2461 cgcgctcagt cgtccaattc tgccgtggac ggcaccgccg gacccggctc caccggatct
     2521 cgctagagct gaatctaagt cgacaatcaa cctctggatt acaaaatttg tgaaagattg
     2581 actggtattc ttaactatgt tgctcctttt acgctatgtg gatacgctgc tttaatgcct
     2641 ttgtatcatg ctattgcttc ccgtatggct ttcattttct cctccttgta taaatcctgg
     2701 ttgctgtctc tttatgagga gttgtggccc gttgtcaggc aacgtggcgt ggtgtgcact
     2761 gtgtttgctg acgcaacccc cactggttgg ggcattgcca ccacctgtca gctcctttcc
     2821 gggactttcg ctttccccct ccctattgcc acggcggaac tcatcgccgc ctgccttgcc
     2881 cgctgctgga caggggctcg gctgttgggc actgacaatt ccgtggtgtt gtcggggaaa
     2941 tcatcgtcct ttccttggct gctcgcctgt gttgccacct ggattctgcg cgggacgtcc
     3001 ttctgctacg tcccttcggc cctcaatcca gcggaccttc cttcccgcgg cctgctgccg
     3061 gctctgcggc ctcttccgcg tcttcgcctt cgccctcaga cgagtcggat ctccctttgg
     3121 gccgcctccc cgcctggtac ctttaagacc aatgacttac aaggcagctg tagatcttag
     3181 ccacttttta aaagaaaagg ggggactgga agggctaatt cactcccaac gaagataaga
     3241 tctgcttttt gcttgtactg ggtctctctg gttagaccag atctgagcct gggagctctc
     3301 tggctaacta gggaacccac tgcttaagcc tcaataaagc ttgccttgag tgcttcaagt
     3361 agtgtgtgcc cgtctgttgt gtgactctgg taactagaga tccctcagac ccttttagtc
     3421 agtgtggaaa atctctagca gtagtagttc atgtcatctt attattcagt atttataact
     3481 tgcaaagaaa tgaatatcag agagtgagag gaacttgttt attgcagctt ataatggtta
     3541 caaataaagc aatagcatca caaatttcac aaataaagca tttttttcac tgcattctag
     3601 ttgtggtttg tccaaactca tcaatgtatc ttatcatgtc tggctctagc tatcccgccc
     3661 ctaactaaaa ttcgagctcg gtacctcgcg aatgcatcag atctttccac tcaaaacata
     3721 taacttcgta tagcatacat tatacgaagt tatattcaaa aatctagaca gcggccgcca
     3781 ctcaaaattt cttctataaa gtaacaaaac ttttatgagg gacagccccc ccccaaagcc
     3841 cccagggatg taattacgtc cctcccccgc tagggggcag cagcgagccg cccggggctc
     3901 cgctccggtc cggcgctccc cccgcatccc cgagccggca gcgtgcgggg acagcccggg
     3961 cacggggaag gtggcacggg atcgctttcc tctgaacgct tctcgctgct ctttgagcct
     4021 gcagacacct ggggggatac ggggaaaagg cctccaaggc cttaattcgg ccgcaaggat
     4081 ctgcgatcgc tccggtgccc gtcagtgggc agagcgcaca tcgcccacag tccccgagaa
     4141 gttgggggga ggggtcggca attgaacggg tgcctagaga aggtggcgcg gggtaaactg
     4201 ggaaagtgat gtcgtgtact ggctccgcct ttttcccgag ggtgggggag aaccgtatat
     4261 aagtgcagta gtcgccgtga acgttctttt tcgcaacggg tttgccgcca gaacacagct
     4321 gaagcttcga ggggctcgca tctctccttc acgcgcccgc cgccctacct gaggccgcca
     4381 tccacgccgg ttgagtcgcg ttctgccgcc tcccgcctgt ggtgcctcct gaactgcgtc
     4441 cgccgtctag gtaagtttaa agctcaggtc gagaccgggc ctttgtccgg cgctcccttg
     4501 gagcctacct agactcagcc ggctctccac gctttgcctg accctgcttg ctcaactcta
     4561 cgtctttgtt tcgttttctg ttctgcgccg ttacagatcc aagctgtgac cggcgcctac
     4621 gatatcgcca ccatgacgga gtataagccg acagttaggc ttgctactag ggacgatgtg
     4681 ccccgcgccg tccgcacact ggcagcagct tttgctgact accctgcaac acggcacacg
     4741 gtggacccgg acaggcatat cgagagggta acagagctgc aggagctgtt cttgacgcgg
     4801 gtaggtctgg atatcggtaa ggtttgggtg gcagacgacg gagcagctgt cgcggtgtgg
     4861 accaccccgg agagcgttga ggcgggagcg gttttcgccg aaatcgggcc taggatggct
     4921 gagttgtctg ggtccagact ggccgctcaa cagcaaatgg agggcttgct ggcaccgcat
     4981 cgcccgaaag agccagcttg gttcctggca accgtgggcg tttcacccga tcaccaaggc
     5041 aagggtctgg gaagtgcagt ggtgctgccc ggagtggaag ccgcagaacg cgcgggggtg
     5101 cccgcatttc tggagacaag tgcccctagg aacctgccct tctatgagag acttggtttc
     5161 accgttacag ctgacgtgga ggtgcccgag ggtccccgca cgtggtgcat gactcggaaa
     5221 ccgggcgctt gaaatcaacc tctggacgaa attccgcggt tattacaaaa tttgtgaaag
     5281 attgactggt attcttaact atgttgctcc ttttacgcta tgtggatacg ctgctttaat
     5341 gcctttgtat cagttaactt gtttattgca gcttataatg gttacaaata aagcaatagc
     5401 atcacaaatt tcacaaataa agcatttttt tcactgcatt ctagttgtgg tttgtccaaa
     5461 ctcatcaatg tatcttatca tgtctggaat tgactcaaat gatgtcaatt agtctatcag
     5521 aagctatctg gtctcccttc cgggggacaa gacatccctg tttaatattt aaacagcagt
     5581 gttcccaaac tgggttctta tatcccttgc tctggtcaac caggttgcag ggtttcctgt
     5641 cctcacagga acgaagtccc taaagaaaca gtggcagcca ggtttagccc cggaattgac
     5701 tggattcctt ttttagggcc cattggtatg gctttttccc cgtatccccc caggtgtctg
     5761 caggctcaaa gagcagcgag aagcgttcag aggaaagcga tcccgtgcca ccttccccgt
     5821 gcccgggctg tccccgcacg ctgccggctc ggggatgcgg ggggagcgcc ggaccggagc
     5881 ggagccccgg gcggctcgct gctgccccct agcgggggag ggacgtaatt acatccctgg
     5941 gggctttggg ggggggctgt ccctgatatc aaacatataa cttcgtatag catacattat
     6001 acgaagttat tttatcacgt aagtagaaca tgaaataacc tagatcggat ccccgtcgac
     6061 tgcatgcggg taggggaggc gcttttccca aggcagtctg gagcatgcgc tttagcagcc
     6121 ccgctgggca cttggcgcta cacaagtggc ctctggcctc gcacacattc cacatccacc
     6181 ggtaggcgcc aaccggctcc gttctttggt ggccccttcg cgccaccttc tactcctccc
     6241 ctagtcagga agttcccccc cgccccgcag ctcgcgtcgt gcaggacgtg acaaatggaa
     6301 gtagcacgtc tcactagtct cgtgcagatg gacagcaccg ctgagcaatg gaagcgggta
     6361 ggcctttggg gcagcggcca atagcagctt tgctccttcg ctttctgggc tcagaggctg
     6421 ggaaggggtg ggtccggggg cgggctcagg ggcgggctca ggggcggggc gggcgcccga
     6481 aggtcctccg gaggcccggc attctgcacg cttcaaaagc gcacgtctgc cgcgctgttc
     6541 tcctcttcct catctccggg cctttcgacc tgcaggtcct cgccatggat cctgatgatg
     6601 ttgttgattc ttctaaatct tttgtgatgg aaaacttttc ttcgtaccac gggactaaac
     6661 ctggttatgt agattccatt caaaaaggta tacaaaagcc aaaatctggt acacaaggaa
     6721 attatgacga tgattggaaa gggttttata gtaccgacaa taaatacgac gctgcgggat
     6781 actctgtaga taatgaaaac ccgctctctg gaaaagctgg aggcgtggtc aaagtgacgt
     6841 atccaggact gacgaaggtt ctcgcactaa aagtggataa tgccgaaact attaagaaag
     6901 agttaggttt aagtctcact gaaccgttga tggagcaagt cggaacggaa gagtttatca
     6961 aaaggttcgg tgatggtgct tcgcgtgtag tgctcagcct tcccttcgct gaggggagtt
     7021 ctagcgttga atatattaat aactgggaac aggcgaaagc gttaagcgta gaacttgaga
     7081 ttaattttga aacccgtgga aaacgtggcc aagatgcgat gtatgagtat atggctcaag
     7141 cctgtgcagg aaatcgtgtc aggcgatctc tttgtgaagg aaccttactt ctgtggtgtg
     7201 acataattgg acaaactacc tacagagatt taaagctcta aggtaaatat aaaattttta
     7261 agtgtataat gtgttaaact actgattcta attgtttgtg tattttagat tccaacctat
     7321 ggaactgatg aatgggagca gtggtggaat gcagatccta gagctcgctg atcagcctcg
     7381 actgtgcctt ctagttgcca gccatctgtt gtttgcccct cccccgtgcc ttccttgacc
     7441 ctggaaggtg ccactcccac tgtcctttcc taataaaatg aggaaattgc atcgcattgt
     7501 ctgagtaggt gtcattctat tctggggggt ggggtggggc aggacagcaa gggggaggat
     7561 tgggaagaca atagcaggca tgctggggat gcggtgggct ctatggcttc tgaggcggaa
     7621 agaaccagct ggggctcgag atccactagt tctagcctcg aggcatgcaa gcttggcgta
     7681 atcatggtca tagctgtttc ctgtgtgaaa ttgttatccg ctcacaattc cacacaacat
     7741 acgagccgga agcataaagt gtaaagcctg gggtgcctaa tgagtgagct aactcacatt
     7801 aattgcgttg cgctcactgc ccgctttcca gtcgggaaac ctgtcgtgcc agctgcatta
     7861 atgaatcggc caacgcgcgg ggagaggcgg tttgcgtatt gggcgctctt ccgcttcctc
     7921 gctcactgac tcgctgcgct cggtcgttcg gctgcggcga gcggtatcag ctcactcaaa
     7981 ggcggtaata cggttatcca cagaatcagg ggataacgca ggaaagaaca tgtgagcaaa
     8041 aggccagcaa aaggccagga accgtaaaaa ggccgcgttg ctggcgtttt tccataggct
     8101 ccgcccccct gacgagcatc acaaaaatcg acgctcaagt cagaggtggc gaaacccgac
     8161 aggactataa agataccagg cgtttccccc tggaagctcc ctcgtgcgct ctcctgttcc
     8221 gaccctgccg cttaccggat acctgtccgc ctttctccct tcgggaagcg tggcgctttc
     8281 tcatagctca cgctgtaggt atctcagttc ggtgtaggtc gttcgctcca agctgggctg
     8341 tgtgcacgaa ccccccgttc agcccgaccg ctgcgcctta tccggtaact atcgtcttga
     8401 gtccaacccg gtaagacacg acttatcgcc actggcagca gccactggta acaggattag
     8461 cagagcgagg tatgtaggcg gtgctacaga gttcttgaag tggtggccta actacggcta
     8521 cactagaaga acagtatttg gtatctgcgc tctgctgaag ccagttacct tcggaaaaag
     8581 agttggtagc tcttgatccg gcaaacaaac caccgctggt agcggtggtt tttttgtttg
     8641 caagcagcag attacgcgca gaaaaaaagg atctcaagaa gatcctttga tcttttctac
     8701 ggggtctgac gctcagtgga acgaaaactc acgttaaggg attttggtca tgagattatc
     8761 aaaaaggatc ttcacctaga tccttttaaa ttaaaaatga agttttaaat caatctaaag
     8821 tatatatgag taaacttggt ctgacagtta ccaatgctta atcagtgagg cacctatctc
     8881 agcgatctgt ctatttcgtt catccatagt tgcctgactc cccgtcgtgt agataactac
     8941 gatacgggag ggcttaccat ctggccccag tgctgcaatg ataccgcgag acccacgctc
     9001 accggctcca gatttatcag caataaacca gccagccgga agggccgagc gcagaagtgg
     9061 tcctgcaact ttatccgcct ccatccagtc tattaattgt tgccgggaag ctagagtaag
     9121 tagttcgcca gttaatagtt tgcgcaacgt tgttgccatt gctacaggca tcgtggtgtc
     9181 acgctcgtcg tttggtatgg cttcattcag ctccggttcc caacgatcaa ggcgagttac
     9241 atgatccccc atgttgtgca aaaaagcggt tagctccttc ggtcctccga tcgttgtcag
     9301 aagtaagttg gccgcagtgt tatcactcat ggttatggca gcactgcata attctcttac
     9361 tgtcatgcca tccgtaagat gcttttctgt gactggtgag tactcaacca agtcattctg
     9421 agaatagtgt atgcggcgac cgagttgctc ttgcccggcg tcaatacggg ataataccgc
     9481 gccacatagc agaactttaa aagtgctcat cattggaaaa cgttcttcgg ggcgaaaact
     9541 ctcaaggatc ttaccgctgt tgagatccag ttcgatgtaa cccactcgtg cacccaactg
     9601 atcttcagca tcttttactt tcaccagcgt ttctgggtga gcaaaaacag gaaggcaaaa
     9661 tgccgcaaaa aagggaataa gggcgacacg gaaatgttga atactcatac tcttcctttt
     9721 tcaatattat tgaagcattt atcagggtta ttgtctcatg agcggataca tatttgaatg
     9781 tatttagaaa aataaacaaa taggggttcc gcgcacattt ccccgaaaag tgccacctga
     9841 cgtctaagaa accattatta tcatgacatt aacctataaa aataggcgta tcacgaggcc
     9901 ctttcgtc
//
